>Addgene plasmid #23538 | pDONR223-MAP3K8 | depositor partial sequence | sequence record 10787 | Author sequence, M13pUC-fwd
CGATTTTATTTTGACTGATAGTGACCTGTTCGTTGCAACAAATTGATGAGCAATGCTTTTTTATAATGCC
AACTTTGTACAAACAAGTTGGCATGGAGTACATGAGCACTGGAAGTGACAATAAAGAAGAGATTGATTTA
TTAATTAAACATTTAAATGTGTCTGATGTAATAGACATTATGGAAAATCTTTATGCAAGTGAAGAGCCAG
CAGTTTATGAACCCAGTCTAATGACCATGTGTCAAGACAGTAATCAAAACGATGAGCGTTCTAAGTCTCT
GCTGCTTAGTGGCCAAGAGGTACCATGGTTGTCATCAGTCAGATATGGAACTGTGGAGGATTTGCTTGCT
TTTGCAAACCATATATCCAACACTGCAAAGCATTTTTATGGACAACGACCACAGGAATCTGGAATTTTAT
TAAACATGGTCATCACTCCCCAAAATGGACGTTACCAAATAGATTCCGATGTTCTCCTGATCCCCTGGAA
GCTGACTTACAGGAATATTGGTTCTGATTTTATTCCTCGGGGCGCCTTTGGAAAGGTATACTTGGCACAA
GATATAAAGACGAAGAAAAGAATGGCGTGTAAACTGATCCCAGTAGATCAATTTAAGCCATCTGATGTGG
AAATCCAGGCTTGCTTCCGGCACGAGAACATCGCAGAGCTGTATGGCGCAGTCCTGTGGGGTGAAACTGT
CCATCTCTTTATGGAAGCAGCGAGGGAGGGTCTGTTCTGGAGAAACTGGAGAGCTGTGGACCAATGAGAG
AATTTGAAATTATTTGGGTGACAAAGCATGTTCTCAAGGACTTGATTTTCTACACTCAAGAAAGTGATCC
ATCATGATATTAAACCTAGCACATTGTTTTCATGT
