>Addgene plasmid #23538 | pDONR223-MAP3K8 | addgene partial sequence | sequence record 29456 | 23538 with M13pUC-fwd
CCAATAATGATTTTATTTTGACTGATAGTGACCTGTTCGTTGCAACAAATTGATGAGCAATGCTTTTTTA
TAATGCCAACTTTGTACAAACAAGTTGGCATGGAGTACATGAGCACTGGAAGTGACAATAAAGAAGAGAT
TGATTTATTAATTAAACATTTAAATGTGTCTGATGTAATAGACATTATGGAAAATCTTTATGCAAGTGAA
GAGCCAGCAGTTTATGAACCCAGTCTAATGACCATGTGTCAAGACAGTAATCAAAACGATGAGCGTTCTA
AGTCTCTGCTGCTTAGTGGCCAAGAGGTACCATGGTTGTCATCAGTCAGATATGGAACTGTGGAGGATTT
GCTTGCTTTTGCAAACCATATATCCAACACTGCAAAGCATTTTTATGGACAACGACCACAGGAATCTGGA
ATTTTATTAAACATGGTCATCACTCCCCAAAATGGACGTTACCAAATAGATTCCGATGTTCTCCTGATCC
CCTGGAAGCTGACTTACAGGAATATTGGTTCTGATTTTATTCCTCGGGGCGCCTTTGGAAAGGTATACTT
GGCACAAGATATAAAGACGAAGAAAAGAATGGCGTGTAAACTGATCCCAGTAGATCAATTTAAGCCATCT
GATGTGGAAATCCAGGCTTGCTTCCGGCACGAGAACATCGCAGAGCTGTATGGCGCAGTCCTGTGGGGTG
