>Addgene plasmid #23538 | pDONR223-MAP3K8 | depositor partial sequence | sequence record 47062 | Author sequence, M13-rev
ATGGGGGAAATCAGCCTGGATGGCAATAATGATTTTATTTTGACTGATAGTGACCTGTTCGTTGCACAAA
TTGATAAGCAATGCTTTCTTATAATGCCAACTTTGTACAAGAAAGTTGGCAAGGCATATTCAAGCGTTGG
TGGTCCCCGAACAAGATTGAAGTAGCCAGCCAGAGCGCCGAGGTCGATGTAGAGAGAGCGTTGCCTCTTG
AGCATCTCAGATTCCTCGGTGCTTCCTGTGCACGAAGAATCAGCAATGTTCTCAGGAAGTTCCAGCTCCT
TCCTACTCAGCAGCCTCTTGCGCTCCAAGAGGGCAGAGTCCAGACTCTGACAGCGTGGCTGATCCTCTCT
GGGCGGGTTCAGGGCCTCATGTTTTAGTAGGTCTGCGGCTCTTGGGCGGTGATTGGGGTTTCTCTCCAGG
GAAGCTTCTATCAGCTCTCTCATCCCTGGACTGCAGTCATCTGCAATGTCTTCCAGTGGAGGTGCTTGCT
TGTGGATTATGTACAGGTAGGAGGGATAGGCTGAGCGAGGGTAGCGCTTCACCCAGGGTGGGGTGCCCGT
CTGCATGTGGATGAGCGTGGCCCCCAGGCTGTAGATGTCTGCTTTGGTTGAATGGCCCCTGCACAGGATG
ACCTCTGGGCTCATGTAAATCTCTGTTCCTCGGAGGTCCTTAGGAAAATAGACATCTTCGGTCATTTGAA
CACTTAGGCCAAAATCCACCAAAACAGCTTTTGTGGACATGAAAACAATGTTGCTAGGTTTAATATCATG
ATGGATCAC
