[The description below was written by a language model from this plasmid's Addgene catalogue record.]
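Description:
pDONR223-MAP3K8 is a Gateway entry-type clone built on the Invitrogen pDONR223 donor backbone (about 5 kb without insert). It carries the human MAP3K8 open reading frame, which encodes mitogen-activated protein kinase kinase kinase 8, also known as COT or TPL2. The plasmid is maintained at high copy in standard E. coli cloning strains under spectinomycin selection. The insert is listed as roughly 1.4 kb and was introduced by Gateway recombination, so it should be flanked by the attachment sites that allow transfer into destination vectors. No feature table is provided, however, so the exact site configuration and the origin of replication are not documented here. M13 forward and reverse priming sites on either side of the insert are used for sequence verification. The mutation field reads "1MM", which presumably means a single mismatch relative to the reference sequence, but the record does not say where it lies or what effect it has.

The ORF deliberately lacks a stop codon. After recombination into a destination vector, it can therefore be read through into a C-terminal epitope tag and a stop codon supplied by that vector. The record names no promoter for mammalian expression, and the depositors state that the plasmid should not be transfected directly. It serves as a shuttle clone, and the depositors point to a companion set of lentiviral destination vectors (pLX301 to pLX304) for expressing the ORF in mammalian cells. The clone belongs to a kit of ORF clones and is associated with work showing that COT drives resistance to RAF inhibition through reactivation of the MAP kinase pathway. This fits its use in gain-of-function expression studies and screens.
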