Addgene plasmid #23538: pDONR223-MAP3K8
Depositing lab: William Hahn & David Root. Depositing organization: Dana-Farber Cancer Institute. Publication: COT drives resistance to RAF inhibition through MAP kinase pathway reactivation. Johannessen CM, Boehm JS, Kim SY, Thomas SR, Wardwell L, Johnson LA, Emery CM, Stransky N, Cogdill AP, Barretina J, Caponigro G, Hieronymus H, Murray RR, Salehi-Ashtiani K, Hill DE, Vidal M, Zhao JJ, Yang X, Alkan O, Kim S, Harris JL, Wilson CJ, Myer VE, Finan PM, Root DE, Roberts TM, Golub T, Flaherty KT, Dummer R, Weber BL, Sellers WR, Schlegel R, Wargo JA, Hahn WC, Garraway LA. Nature. 2010 Dec 16;468(7326):968-72. doi: 10.1038/nature09627 PubMed 21107320.
Backbone
  Vector backbone: pDONR223
  Backbone manufacturer: Invitrogen
  Backbone size w/o insert (bp): 5005
  Vector type: Gateway Donor vector
Growth in bacteria
  Bacterial resistance: Spectinomycin, 50 μg/mL
  Growth temperature: 37°C
  Growth strain: DH5alpha
  Copy number: High Copy
Gene/Insert
  Gene/Insert name: MAP3K8 (alt name: mitogen-activated protein kinase kinase kinase 8)
  Species: H. sapiens (human)
  Insert size (bp): 1404
  Mutation: 1MM
  Entrez Gene: MAP3K8 (a.k.a. AURA2, COT, EST, ESTF, MEKK8, TPL2, Tpl-2, c-COT)
  Cloning method: Gateway Cloning
  Sequencing primers: 5′ M13pUC-fwd; 3′ M13rev
Terms and licenses: Academic/Nonprofit Terms; Industry Terms: Not Available to Industry
Depositor comments: The ORF has no Stop codon. This design enables easy recombination into a destination vector to add an epitope tag of choice and Stop codon to the ORF. Do NOT use this plasmid directly for transfections. A set of 4 custom lentiviral vectors is available ( pLX301 (http://www.addgene.org/25895/) , pLX302 (http://www.addgene.org/25896/) , pLX303 (http://www.addgene.org/25897/) , pLX304 (http://www.addgene.org/25890/) ) to be used to express these ORFs in mammalian cells. These plasmids are not included in the kit and must be ordered separately.
How to cite: pDONR223-MAP3K8 was a gift from William Hahn & David Root (Addgene plasmid # 23538 ; http://n2t.net/addgene:23538 ; RRID:Addgene_23538)
